Addgene plasmid #152389: pGBW-m4134214
Purpose: Mammalian expression plasmid for SARS-CoV-2 nsp2
Depositing lab: Ginkgo Bioworks & Benjie Chen. Depositing organization: Ginkgo Bioworks.
Backbone
  Vector backbone: pTwist_CMV_Hygro_6
  Backbone size w/o insert (bp): 6525
  Vector type: Mammalian Expression
  Selectable markers: Hygromycin
Growth in bacteria
  Bacterial resistance: Ampicillin, 100 μg/mL
  Growth temperature: 37°C
  Growth strain: DH5alpha
  Copy number: High Copy
Gene/Insert
  Gene/Insert name: SARS-CoV-2 nsp2
  Species: Severe acute respiratory syndrome coronavirus 2
  Insert size (bp): 1907
  Mutation: wt
  Entrez Gene: ORF1ab (a.k.a. GU280_gp01)
  Promoter: CMV
  Tag / fusion protein: Cleavable TEV;3xFlag (C terminal on backbone)
  Cloning method: Unknown
Resource information
  A portion of this plasmid was derived from a plasmid made by: GinkgoBioworks
Depositor comments: NCBI reference sequence: YP_009725298.1
How to cite: pGBW-m4134214 was a gift from Ginkgo Bioworks & Benjie Chen (Addgene plasmid # 152389 ; http://n2t.net/addgene:152389 ; RRID:Addgene_152389)
