[The description below was written by a language model from this plasmid's Addgene catalogue record and pLannotate feature annotations shown in this document.]
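Description:
pGBW-m4134214 is a mammalian expression plasmid built on the pTwist_CMV_Hygro_6 backbone for producing wild-type SARS-CoV-2 nsp2, one of the non-structural proteins released from the ORF1ab replicase polyprotein. It is propagated in E. coli as a high-copy plasmid through a ColE1/pUC-type origin and selected with ampicillin via a full-length β-lactamase gene. For selection in mammalian cells it carries a separate cassette in which the human ubiquitin C promoter drives hygromycin B phosphotransferase, followed by a synthetic polyadenylation signal.

The roughly 1.9 kb nsp2 coding sequence sits downstream of a CMV enhancer and CMV promoter elements and is terminated by an SV40 polyadenylation signal. The automated annotation matches this insert to the SARS-CoV-2 replicase polyprotein 1a. The functional text attached to that hit refers to nsp10, but this is generic to the polyprotein entry and does not describe the insert, which the catalogue identifies as nsp2. According to the record, the backbone supplies a C-terminal tag consisting of a TEV protease cleavage site followed by 3xFLAG. The feature table detects a FLAG fragment just after the insert, consistent with this. The tag allows detection or affinity capture of the protein with anti-FLAG reagents and its later removal by TEV cleavage. The expression unit and bacterial elements are flanked by β-globin insulator segments, T7 and rrnG transcription terminators and an additional synthetic poly(A) signal, which help shield the cassettes from transcriptional read-through and interference between neighbouring units.

The plasmid is suited to transient expression of tagged nsp2 or to hygromycin selection of stable lines. Beyond mammalian expression, the record does not state a specific application.
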