Features (pLannotate 1.2.2; 20 found; start..end, strand, type, name):
      8..1915    +  CDS            R1A_SARS2 (fragment): Experimental evidence at protein level: Swiss-Prot protein existence level 1. [Non-structural protein 10]: Plays a pivotal role in viral transcription by stimulating both nsp14 3'-5' exoribonuclease and nsp16 2'-O-methyltransferase activities. Therefore plays an essential role in viral mRNAs cap methylation. From Severe acute respiratory syndrome coronavirus 2 (2019-nCoV) (SARS-CoV-2).
   1982..2004    +  CDS            FLAG (fragment): FLAG® epitope tag, followed by an enterokinase cleavage site
   2074..2195    -  polyA_signal   SV40 poly(A) signal: SV40 polyadenylation signal
   2218..2287    -  CDS            large T antigen (fragment): large T antigen from SV40 (simian virus 40)
   2310..2356    +  terminator     T7 terminator: transcription terminator for bacteriophage T7 RNA polymerase
   2386..2522    +  terminator     rrnG terminator: transcription terminator from the E. coli ribosomal RNA rrnG operon (Albrechtsen et al., 1991)
   2567..2638    +  misc_feature   3' β-globin insulator: insulator downstream of the human β-globin locus (Farrell et al., 2002)
   2864..3452    -  rep_origin     ori: high-copy-number ColE1/pMB1/pBR322/pUC origin of replication
   3624..3688    -  CDS            bla(M) (fragment): β-lactamase lacking the signal sequence; bla(M); allows cytosolic expression of β-lactamase
   3952..5161    +  promoter       UbC promoter: human ubiquitin C promoter
   5171..6192    +  CDS            HygR (fragment): hygromycin B phosphotransferase confers resistance to hygromycin
   6220..6268    +  polyA_signal   poly(A) signal: synthetic polyadenylation signal
   6534..7394    +  CDS            AmpR: β-lactamase; bla; confers resistance to ampicillin, carbenicillin, and related antibiotics
   7407..7543    +  terminator     rrnG terminator: transcription terminator from the E. coli ribosomal RNA rrnG operon (Albrechtsen et al., 1991)
   7688..7759    +  misc_feature   5' β-globin insulator: insulator upstream of the human β-globin locus (Farrell et al., 2002)
   7764..7810    -  terminator     T7 terminator: transcription terminator for bacteriophage T7 RNA polymerase
   7828..7876    -  polyA_signal   poly(A) signal: synthetic polyadenylation signal
   7957..8260    +  enhancer       CMV enhancer: human cytomegalovirus immediate early enhancer
   8333..8350    -  promoter       CMV promoter (fragment): human cytomegalovirus (CMV) immediate early promoter
   8413..8464    +  promoter       CMVd2 promoter: truncated human cytomegalovirus (CMV) immediate early promoter that yields moderately reduced expression relative to the full-length promoter
>Addgene plasmid #152389 | pGBW-m4134214 | depositor full sequence | sequence record 295401 | Full Sequence
CACCATGTACACTCGCTATGTCGATAACAACTTCTGTGGCCCTGATGGCTACCCTCTTGAGTGCATTAAA
GACCTTCTAGCACGTGCTGGTAAAGCTTCATGCACTTTGTCCGAACAACTGGACTTTATTGACACTAAGA
GGGGTGTATACTGCTGCCGTGAACATGAGCATGAAATTGCTTGGTACACGGAACGTTCTGAAAAGAGCTA
TGAATTGCAGACACCTTTTGAAATTAAATTGGCAAAGAAATTTGACACCTTCAATGGGGAATGTCCAAAT
TTTGTATTTCCCTTAAATTCCATAATCAAGACTATTCAACCAAGGGTTGAAAAGAAAAAGCTTGATGGCT
TTATGGGTAGAATTCGATCTGTCTATCCAGTTGCGTCACCAAATGAATGCAACCAAATGTGCCTTTCAAC
TCTCATGAAGTGTGATCATTGTGGTGAAACTTCATGGCAGACGGGCGATTTTGTTAAAGCCACTTGCGAA
TTTTGTGGCACTGAGAATTTGACTAAAGAAGGTGCCACTACTTGTGGTTACTTACCCCAAAATGCTGTTG
TTAAAATTTATTGTCCAGCATGTCACAATTCAGAAGTAGGACCTGAGCATAGTCTTGCCGAATACCATAA
TGAATCTGGCTTGAAAACCATTCTTCGTAAGGGTGGTCGCACTATTGCCTTTGGAGGCTGTGTGTTCTCT
TATGTTGGTTGCCATAACAAGTGTGCCTATTGGGTTCCACGTGCTAGCGCTAACATAGGTTGTAACCATA
CAGGTGTTGTTGGAGAAGGTTCCGAAGGTCTTAATGACAACCTTCTTGAAATACTCCAAAAAGAGAAAGT
CAACATCAATATTGTTGGTGACTTTAAACTTAATGAAGAGATCGCCATTATTTTGGCATCTTTTTCTGCT
TCCACAAGTGCTTTTGTGGAAACTGTGAAAGGTTTGGATTATAAAGCATTCAAACAAATTGTTGAATCCT
GTGGTAATTTTAAAGTTACAAAAGGAAAAGCTAAAAAAGGTGCCTGGAATATTGGTGAACAGAAATCAAT
ACTGAGTCCTCTTTATGCATTTGCATCAGAGGCTGCTCGTGTTGTACGATCAATTTTCTCCCGCACTCTT
GAAACTGCTCAAAATTCTGTGCGTGTTTTACAGAAGGCCGCTATAACAATACTAGATGGAATTTCACAGT
ATTCACTGAGACTCATTGATGCTATGATGTTCACATCTGATTTGGCTACTAACAATCTAGTTGTAATGGC
CTACATTACAGGTGGTGTTGTTCAGTTGACTTCGCAGTGGCTAACTAACATCTTTGGCACTGTTTATGAA
AAACTCAAACCCGTCCTTGATTGGCTTGAAGAGAAGTTTAAGGAAGGTGTAGAGTTTCTTAGAGACGGTT
GGGAAATTGTTAAATTTATCTCAACCTGTGCTTGTGAAATTGTCGGTGGACAAATTGTCACCTGTGCAAA
GGAAATTAAGGAGAGTGTTCAGACATTCTTTAAGCTTGTAAATAAATTTTTGGCTTTGTGTGCTGACTCT
ATCATTATTGGTGGAGCTAAACTTAAAGCCTTGAATTTAGGTGAAACATTTGTCACGCACTCAAAGGGAT
TGTACAGAAAGTGTGTTAAATCCAGAGAAGAAACTGGCCTACTCATGCCTCTAAAAGCCCCAAAAGAAAT
TATCTTCTTAGAGGGAGAAACACTTCCCACAGAAGTGTTAACAGAGGAAGTTGTCTTGAAAACTGGTGAT
TTACAACCATTAGAACAACCTACTAGTGAAGCTGTTGAAGCTCCATTGGTTGGTACACCAGTTTGTATTA
ACGGGCTTATGTTGCTCGAAATCAAAGACACAGAAAAGTACTGTGCCCTTGCACCTAATATGATGGTAAC
AAACAATACCTTCACACTCAAAGGCGAAAACCTTTACTTTCAGTCGATGGATTATAAGGACCACGATGGA
GACTACAAAGATCATGACATTGATTACAAGGACGACGATGACAAATAAGGATCCGCAGGCCTCTGCTAGC
TTGACTGACTGAGATACAGCGTACCTTCAGCTCACAGACATGATAAGATACATTGATGAGTTTGGACAAA
CCACAACTAGAATGCAGTGAAAAAAATGCTTTATTTGTGAAATTTGTGATGCTATTGCTTTATTTGTAAC
CATTATAAGCTGCAATAAACAAGTTAACAACAACAATTGCATTCATTTTATGTTTCAGGTTCAGGGGGAG
GTGTGGGAGGTTTTTTAAAGCAAGTAAAACCTCTACAAATGTGGTATTGGCCCATCTCTATCGGTATCGT
AGCATAACCCCTTGGGGCCTCTAAACGGGTCTTGAGGGGTTTTTTGTGCCCCTCGGGCCGGATTGCTATC
TACCGGCATTGGCGCAGAAAAAAATGCCTGATGCGACGCTGCGCGTCTTATACTCCCACATATGCCAGAT
TCAGCAACGGATACGGCTTCCCCAACTTGCCCACTTCCATACGTGTCCTCCTTACCAGAAATTTATCCTT
AAGGTCGTCAGCTATCCTGCAGGCGATCTCTCGATTTCGATCAAGACATTCCTTTAATGGTCTTTTCTGG
ACACCACTAGGGGTCAGAAGTAGTTCATCAAACTTTCTTCCCTCCCTAATCTCATTGGTTACCTTGGGCT
ATCGAAACTTAATTAACCAGTCAAGTCAGCTACTTGGCGAGATCGACTTGTCTGGGTTTCGACTACGCTC
AGAATTGCGTCAGTCAAGTTCGATCTGGTCCTTGCTATTGCACCCGTTCTCCGATTACGAGTTTCATTTA
AATCATGTGAGCAAAAGGCCAGCAAAAGGCCAGGAACCGTAAAAAGGCCGCGTTGCTGGCGTTTTTCCAT
AGGCTCCGCCCCCCTGACGAGCATCACAAAAATCGACGCTCAAGTCAGAGGTGGCGAAACCCGACAGGAC
TATAAAGATACCAGGCGTTTCCCCCTGGAAGCTCCCTCGTGCGCTCTCCTGTTCCGACCCTGCCGCTTAC
CGGATACCTGTCCGCCTTTCTCCCTTCGGGAAGCGTGGCGCTTTCTCATAGCTCACGCTGTAGGTATCTC
AGTTCGGTGTAGGTCGTTCGCTCCAAGCTGGGCTGTGTGCACGAACCCCCCGTTCAGCCCGACCGCTGCG
CCTTATCCGGTAACTATCGTCTTGAGTCCAACCCGGTAAGACACGACTTATCGCCACTGGCAGCAGCCAC
TGGTAACAGGATTAGCAGAGCGAGGTATGTAGGCGGTGCTACAGAGTTCTTGAAGTGGTGGCCTAACTAC
GGCTACACTAGAAGAACAGTATTTGGTATCTGCGCTCTGCTGAAGCCAGTTACCTTCGGAAAAAGAGTTG
GTAGCTCTTGATCCGGCAAACAAACCACCGCTGGTAGCGGTGGTTTTTTTGTTTGCAAGCAGCAGATTAC
GCGCAGAAAAAAAGGATCTCAAGAAGATCCTTTGATCTTTTCTACGGGGTCTGACGCTCAGTGGAACGAA
AACTCACGTTAAGGGATTTTGGTCATGAGATTATCAAAAAGGATCTTCACCTAGATCCTTTTAAATTAAA
AATGAAGTTTTAAATCAATCTAAAGTATATATGAGTAAACTTGGTCTGACAGTTACCAATGCTTAATCAG
TGAGGCACCTATCTCAGCGATCTGTCTATTTCGTTCATCCATAGTTGCATTTAAATTTCCGAACTCTCCA
AGGCCCTCGTCGGAAAATCTTCAAACCTTTCGTCCGATCCATCTTGCAGGCTACCTCTCGAACGAACTAT
CGCAAGTCTCTTGGCCGGCCTTGCGCCTTGGCTATTGCTTGGCAGCGCCTATCGCCAGGTATTACTCCAA
TCCCGAATATCCGAGATCGGGATCACCCGAGAGAAGTTCAACCTACATCCTCAATCCCGATCTATCCGAG
ATCCGAGGAATATCGAAATCGGGGCGCGCCTGGCCTCCGCGCCGGGTTTTGGCGCCTCCCGCGGGCGCCC
CCCTCGTCACGGCGAGCGCTGCCACGTCAGACGAAGGGCGCAGGAGCGTCCTGATCCTTCCGCCCGGACG
CTCAGGACAGCGGCCCGCTGCTCATAAGACTCGGCCTTAGAACCCCAGTATCAGCAGAAGGACATTTTAG
GACGGGACTTGGGTGACTCTAGGGCACTGGTTTTCTTTCCAGAGAGCGGAACAGGCGAGGAAAAGTAGTC
CCTTCTCGGCGATTCTGCGGAGGGATCTCCGTGGGGCGGTGAACGCCGATGATTATATAAGGACGCGCCG
GGTGTGGCACAGCTAGTTCCGTCGCAGCCGGGATTTGGGTCGCGGTTCTTGTTTGTGGATCGCTGTGATC
GTCACTTGGTGAGTAGCGGGCTGCTGGGCTGGCCGGGGCTTTCGTGGCCGCCGGGCCGCTCGGTGGGACG
GAAGCGTGTGGAGAGACCGCCAAGGGCTGTAGTCTGGGTCCGCGAGCAAGGTTGCCCTGAACTGGGGGTT
GGGGGGAGCGCAGCAAAATGGCGGCTGTTCCCGAGTCTTGAATGGAAGACGCTTGTGAGGCGGGCTGTGA
GGTCGTTGAAACAAGGTGGGGGGCATGGTGGGCGGCAAGAACCCAAGGTCTTGAGCCCTTCGCTAATGCG
GGAAAGCTCTTATTCGGGTGAGATGGGCTGGGCACCATCTGGGGACCCTGACGTGAAGTTTGTCACTGAC
TGGAGAACTCGGTTTGTCGTCTGTTGCGGGGGCGGCAGTTATGGCGGTGCCGTTGGGCAGTGCACCCGTA
CCTTTGGGAGCGCGCGCCCTCGTCGTGTCGTGACGTCACCCGTTCTGTTGGCTTATAATGCAGGGTGGGG
CCACCTGCCGGTAGGTGTGCGGTAGGCTTTTCTCCGTCGCAGGACGCAGGGTTCGGGCCTAGGGTAGGCT
CTCCTGAATCGACAGGCGCCGGACCTCTGGTGAGGGGAGGGATAAGTGAGGCGTCAGTTTCTTTGGTCGG
TTTTATGTACCTATCTTCTTAAGTAGCTGAAGCTCCGGTTTTGAACTATGCGCTCGGGGTTGGCGAGTGT
GTTTTGTGAAGTTTTTTAGGCACCTTTTGAAATGTAATCATTTGGGTCAATATGTAATTTTCAGTGTTAG
ACTTGTAAATTGTCCGCTAAATTCTGGCCGTTTTTGGCTTTTTTGTTAGACAACATGGGTAAAAAGCCTG
AACTCACCGCGACGTCTGTCGAGAAGTTTCTGATCGAAAAGTTCGACAGCGTCTCCGACCTGATGCAGCT
CTCGGAGGGCGAAGAATCTCGTGCTTTCAGCTTCGATGTAGGAGGGCGTGGATATGTCCTGCGGGTAAAT
AGCTGCGCCGATGGTTTCTACAAAGATCGTTATGTTTATCGGCACTTTGCATCCGCCGCGCTCCCGATTC
CGGAAGTGCTTGACATTGGGGAGTTCAGCGAGAGCCTGACCTATTGCATCTCCCGCCGTGCACAGGGTGT
CACGTTGCAAGACCTGCCTGAAACCGAACTGCCCGCTGTTCTGCAGCCGGTCGCGGAGGCAATGGATGCC
ATCGCTGCCGCCGATCTTAGCCAGACGAGCGGGTTCGGCCCATTCGGACCGCAAGGAATCGGTCAATACA
CTACATGGCGTGATTTCATATGCGCGATTGCTGATCCCCATGTGTATCACTGGCAAACTGTGATGGACGA
CACCGTCAGTGCGTCCGTCGCGCAGGCTCTCGATGAGCTGATGCTTTGGGCCGAGGACTGCCCCGAAGTC
CGGCACCTCGTGCACGCGGATTTCGGCTCCAACAATGTCCTGACGGACAATGGCCGCATAACAGCGGTCA
TTGACTGGAGCGAGGCGATGTTCGGGGATTCCCAATACGAGGTCGCCAACATCTTCTTCTGGAGGCCGTG
GTTGGCTTGTATGGAGCAGCAGACGCGCTACTTCGAGCGGAGGCATCCGGAGCTTGCAGGATCGCCCCGG
CTCCGGGCGTATATGCTCCGCATTGGTCTTGACCAACTCTATCAGAGCTTGGTTGACGGCAATTTCGATG
ATGCAGCTTGGGCGCAGGGTCGATGCGACGCAATCGTCCGATCCGGAGCCGGGACTGTCGGGCGTACACA
AATCGCCCGCAGAAGCGCCGCCGTCTGGACCGATGGCTGTGTAGAAGTACTCGCCGATAGTGGAAACCGA
CGCCCCAGCACTCGTCCGAGGGCAAAGGAATAAGCTAGTATGTAAGCCTAGTCTTAGATAATAAAATCGC
TATCCATCGAAGATGGATGTGTGTTGGTTTTTTGTGTGTGTAACGCTAGGCGCGCCTGGTGTACCGAGAA
CGATCCTCTCAGTGCGAGTCTCGACGATCCATATCGTTGCTTGGCAGTCAGCCAGTCGGAATCCAGCTTG
GGACCCAGGAAGTCCAATCGTCAGATATTGTACTCAAGCCTGGTCACGGCAGCGTACCGATCTGTTTAAA
CCTAGATATTGATAGTCTGATCGGTCAACGTATAATCGAGTCCTAGCTTTTGCAAACATCTATCAAGAGA
CAGGATCAGCAGGAGGCTTTCGCATGAGTATTCAACATTTCCGTGTCGCCCTTATTCCCTTTTTTGCGGC
ATTTTGCCTTCCTGTTTTTGCTCACCCAGAAACGCTGGTGAAAGTAAAAGATGCTGAAGATCAGTTGGGT
GCGCGAGTGGGTTACATCGAACTGGATCTCAACAGCGGTAAGATCCTTGAGAGTTTTCGCCCCGAAGAAC
GCTTTCCAATGATGAGCACTTTTAAAGTTCTGCTATGTGGCGCGGTATTATCCCGTATTGACGCCGGGCA
AGAGCAACTCGGTCGCCGCATACACTATTCTCAGAATGACTTGGTTGAGTATTCACCAGTCACAGAAAAG
CATCTTACGGATGGCATGACAGTAAGAGAATTATGCAGTGCTGCCATAACCATGAGTGATAACACTGCGG
CCAACTTACTTCTGACAACGATTGGAGGACCGAAGGAGCTAACCGCTTTTTTGCACAACATGGGGGATCA
TGTAACTCGCCTTGATCGTTGGGAACCGGAGCTGAATGAAGCCATACCAAACGACGAGCGTGACACCACG
ATGCCTGTAGCAATGGCAACAACCTTGCGTAAACTATTAACTGGCGAACTACTTACTCTAGCTTCCCGGC
AACAGTTGATAGACTGGATGGAGGCGGATAAAGTTGCAGGACCACTTCTGCGCTCGGCCCTTCCGGCTGG
CTGGTTTATTGCTGATAAATCTGGAGCCGGTGAGCGTGGGTCTCGCGGTATCATTGCAGCACTGGGGCCA
GATGGTAAGCCCTCCCGTATCGTAGTTATCTACACGACGGGGAGTCAGGCAACTATGGATGAACGAAATA
GACAGATCGCTGAGATAGGTGCCTCACTGATTAAGCATTGGTAACCGATTCTAGGTGCATTGGCGCAGAA
AAAAATGCCTGATGCGACGCTGCGCGTCTTATACTCCCACATATGCCAGATTCAGCAACGGATACGGCTT
CCCCAACTTGCCCACTTCCATACGTGTCCTCCTTACCAGAAATTTATCCTTAAGATCGTTTAAACTCGAC
TCTGGCTCTATCGAATCTCCGTCGTTTCGAGCTTACGCGAACAGCCGTGGCGCTCATTTGCTCGTCGGGC
ATCGAATCTCGTCAGCTATCGTCAGCTTACCTTTTTGGCAGCGATCGCGGCTCCCGACATCTTGGACCAT
TAGCTCCACAGGTATCTTCTTCCCTCTAGTGGTCATAACAGCAGCTTCAGCTACCTCTCAATTCAAAAAA
CCCCTCAAGACCCGTTTAGAGGCCCCAAGGGGTTATGCTATCAATCGTTGCGTTACACACACAAAAAACC
AACACACATCCATCTTCGATGGATAGCGATTTTATTATCTAACTGCTGATCGAGTGTAGCCAGATCTAGT
AATCAATTACGGGGTCATTAGTTCATAGCCCATATATGGAGTTCCGCGTTACATAACTTACGGTAAATGG
CCCGCCTGGCTGACCGCCCAACGACCCCCGCCCATTGACGTCAATAATGACGTATGTTCCCATAGTAACG
CCAATAGGGACTTTCCATTGACGTCAATGGGTGGAGTATTTACGGTAAACTGCCCACTTGGCAGTACATC
AAGTGTATCATATGCCAAGTACGCCCCCTATTGACGTCAATGACGGTAAATGGCCCGCCTGGCATTATGC
CCAGTACATGACCTTATGGGACTTTCCTACTTGGCAGTACATCTACGTATTAGTCATCGCTATTACCATG
CTGATGCGGTTTTGGCAGTACATCAATGGGCGTGGATAGCGGTTTGACTCACGGGGATTTCCAAGTCTCC
ACCCCATTGACGTCAATGGGAGTTTGTTTTGGCACCAAAATCAACGGGACTTTCCAAAATGTCGTAACAA
CTCCGCCCCATTGACGCAAATGGGCGGTAGGCGTGTACGGTGGGAGGTCTATATAAGCAGAGCTGGTTTA
GTGAACCGTCAGATCAGATCTTTGTCGATCCTACCATCCACTCGACACACCCGCCAGCGGCCGC
